>Addgene plasmid #172110 | pEPIP_Peptide_Cloning_Vector | addgene full sequence | sequence record 342968 | Addgene NGS Result
TTAGAAAAATAAACAAATAGGGGTTCCGCGCACATTTCCCCGAAAAGTGCCACCTGACGTCGACGGATCG
GGAGATCTCCCGATCCCCTATGGTGCACTCTCAGTACAATCTGCTCTGATGCCGCATAGTTAAGCCAGTA
TCTGCTCCCTGCTTGTGTGTTGGAGGTCGCTGAGTAGTGCGCGAGCAAAATTTAAGCTACAACAAGGCAA
GGCTTGACCGACAATTGCATGAAGAATCTGCTTAGGGTTAGGCGTTTTGCGCTGCTTCGCGATGTACGGG
CCAGATATACGCGTTGACATTGATTATTGACTAGTTATTAATAGTAATCAATTACGGGGTCATTAGTTCA
TAGCCCATATATGGAGTTCCGCGTTACATAACTTACGGTAAATGGCCCGCCTGGCTGACCGCCCAACGAC
CCCCGCCCATTGACGTCAATAATGACGTATGTTCCCATAGTAACGCCAATAGGGACTTTCCATTGACGTC
AATGGGTGGAGTATTTACGGTAAACTGCCCACTTGGCAGTACATCAAGTGTATCATATGCCAAGTACGCC
CCCTATTGACGTCAATGACGGTAAATGGCCCGCCTGGCATTATGCCCAGTACATGACCTTATGGGACTTT
CCTACTTGGCAGTACATCTACGTATTAGTCATCGCTATTACCATGGTGATGCGGTTTTGGCAGTACATCA
ATGGGCGTGGATAGCGGTTTGACTCACGGGGATTTCCAAGTCTCCACCCCATTGACGTCAATGGGAGTTT
GTTTTGGCACCAAAATCAACGGGACTTTCCAAAATGTCGTAACAACTCCGCCCCATTGACGCAAATGGGC
GGTAGGCGTGTACGGTGGGAGGTCTATATAAGCAGCGCGTTTTGCCTGTACTGGGTCTCTCTGGTTAGAC
CAGATCTGAGCCTGGGAGCTCTCTGGCTAACTAGGGAACCCACTGCTTAAGCCTCAATAAAGCTTGCCTT
GAGTGCTTCAAGTAGTGTGTGCCCGTCTGTTGTGTGACTCTGGTAACTAGAGATCCCTCAGACCCTTTTA
GTCAGTGTGGAAAATCTCTAGCAGTGGCGCCCGAACAGGGACTTGAAAGCGAAAGGGAAACCAGAGGAGC
TCTCTCGACGCAGGACTCGGCTTGCTGAAGCGCGCACGGCAAGAGGCGAGGGGCGGCGACTGGTGAGTAC
GCCAAAAATTTTGACTAGCGGAGGCTAGAAGGAGAGAGATGGGTGCGAGAGCGTCAGTATTAAGCGGGGG
AGAATTAGATCGCGATGGGAAAAAATTCGGTTAAGGCCAGGGGGAAAGAAAAAATATAAATTAAAACATA
TAGTATGGGCAAGCAGGGAGCTAGAACGATTCGCAGTTAATCCTGGCCTGTTAGAAACATCAGAAGGCTG
TAGACAAATACTGGGACAGCTACAACCATCCCTTCAGACAGGATCAGAAGAACTTAGATCATTATATAAT
ACAGTAGCAACCCTCTATTGTGTGCATCAAAGGATAGAGATAAAAGACACCAAGGAAGCTTTAGACAAGA
TAGAGGAAGAGCAAAACAAAAGTAAGACCACCGCACAGCAAGCGGCCGCTGATCTTCAGACCTGGAGGAG
GAGATATGAGGGACAATTGGAGAAGTGAATTATATAAATATAAAGTAGTAAAAATTGAACCATTAGGAGT
AGCACCCACCAAGGCAAAGAGAAGAGTGGTGCAGAGAGAAAAAAGAGCAGTGGGAATAGGAGCTTTGTTC
CTTGGGTTCTTGGGAGCAGCAGGAAGCACTATGGGCGCAGCGTCAATGACGCTGACGGTACAGGCCAGAC
AATTATTGTCTGGTATAGTGCAGCAGCAGAACAATTTGCTGAGGGCTATTGAGGCGCAACAGCATCTGTT
GCAACTCACAGTCTGGGGCATCAAGCAGCTCCAGGCAAGAATCCTGGCTGTGGAAAGATACCTAAAGGAT
CAACAGCTCCTGGGGATTTGGGGTTGCTCTGGAAAACTCATTTGCACCACTGCTGTGCCTTGGAATGCTA
GTTGGAGTAATAAATCTCTGGAACAGATTTGGAATCACACGACCTGGATGGAGTGGGACAGAGAAATTAA
CAATTACACAAGCTTAATACACTCCTTAATTGAAGAATCGCAAAACCAGCAAGAAAAGAATGAACAAGAA
TTATTGGAATTAGATAAATGGGCAAGTTTGTGGAATTGGTTTAACATAACAAATTGGCTGTGGTATATAA
AATTATTCATAATGATAGTAGGAGGCTTGGTAGGTTTAAGAATAGTTTTTGCTGTACTTTCTATAGTGAA
TAGAGTTAGGCAGGGATATTCACCATTATCGTTTCAGACCCACCTCCCAACCCCGAGGGGACCCGACAGG
CCCGAAGGAATAGAAGAAGAAGGTGGAGAGAGAGACAGAGACAGATCCATTCGATTAGTGAACGGATCGG
CACTGCGTGCGCCAATTCTGCAGACAAATGGCAGTATTCATCCACAATTTTAAAAGAAAAGGGGGGATTG
GGGGGTACAGTGCAGGGGAAAGAATAGTAGACATAATAGCAACAGACATACAAACTAAAGAATTACAAAA
ACAAATTACAAAAATTCAAAATTTTCGGGTTTATTACAGGGACAGCAGAGATCCAGTTTGGTTAATTAAT
CGATAAGCTTTGCAAAGATGGATAAAGTTTTAAACAGAGAGGAATCTTTGCAGCTAATGGACCTTCTAGG
TCTTGAAAGGAGTGGGAATTGGCTCCGGTGCCCGTCAGTGGGCAGAGCGCACATCGCCCACAGTCCCCGA
GAAGTTGGGGGGAGGGGTCGGCAATTGAACCGGTGCCTAGAGAAGGTGGCGCGGGGTAAACTGGGAAAGT
GATGTCGTGTACTGGCTCCGCCTTTTTCCCGAGGGTGGGGGAGAACCGTATATAAGTGCAGTAGTCGCCG
TGAACGTTCTTTTTCGCAACGGGTTTGCCGCCAGAACACAGGTAAGTGCCGTGTGTGGTTCCCGCGGGCC
TGGCCTCTTTACGGGTTATGGCCCTTGCGTGCCTTGAATTACTTCCACCTGGCTGCAGTACGTGATTCTT
GATCCCGAGCTTCGGGTTGGAAGTGGGTGGGAGAGTTCGAGGCCTTGCGCTTAAGGAGCCCCTTCGCCTC
GTGCTTGAGTTGAGGCCTGGCCTGGGCGCTGGGGCCGCCGCGTGCGAATCTGGTGGCACCTTCGCGCCTG
TCTCGCTGCTTTCGATAAGTCTCTAGCCATTTAAAATTTTTGATGACCTGCTGCGACGCTTTTTTTCTGG
CAAGATAGTCTTGTAAATGCGGGCCAAGATCTGCACACTGGTATTTCGGTTTTTGGGGCCGCGGGCGGCG
ACGGGGCCCGTGCGTCCCAGCGCACATGTTCGGCGAGGCGGGGCCTGCGAGCGCGGCCACCGAGAATCGG
ACGGGGGTAGTCTCAAGCTGGCCGGCCTGCTCTGGTGCCTGGCCTCGCGCCGCCGTGTATCGCCCCGCCC
TGGGCGGCAAGGCTGGCCCGGTCGGCACCAGTTGCGTGAGCGGAAAGATGGCCGCTTCCCGGCCCTGCTG
CAGGGAGCTCAAAATGGAGGACGCGGCGCTCGGGAGAGCGGGCGGGTGAGTCACCCACACAAAGGAAAAG
GGCCTTTCCGTCCTCAGCCGTCGCTTCATGTGACTCCACGGAGTACCGGGCGCCGTCCAGGCACCTCGAT
TAGTTCTCGAGCTTTTGGAGTACGTCGTCTTTAGGTTGGGGGGAGGGGTTTTATGCGATGGAGTTTCCCC
ACACTGAGTGGGTGGAGACTGAAGTTAGGCCAGCTTGGCACTTGATGTAATTCTCCTTGGAATTTGCCCT
TTTTGAGTTTGGATCTTGGTTCATTCTCAAGCCTCAGACAGTGGTTCAAAGTTTTTTTCTTCCATTTCAG
GTGTCGTGAGGAATTAGCTTGGTACTAATACGACTCACTATAGGGAGACCCAAGCTGGCTAGGTAAGCTT
GATATCGGCCACCATGAATTCTACTGACGGGCTTGTTAAACAGTGCCGCCCCCCCCCCCTCTCCCTCCCC
CCCCCCTAACGTTACTGGCCGAAGCCGCTTGGAATAAGGCCGGTGTGCGTTTGTCTATATGTTATTTTCC
ACCATATTGCCGTCTTTTGGCAATGTGAGGGCCCGGAAACCTGGCCCTGTCTTCTTGACGAGCATTCCTA
GGGGTCTTTCCCCTCTCGCCAAAGGAATGCAAGGTCTGTTGAATGTCGTGAAGGAAGCAGTTCCTCTGGA
AGCTTCTTGAAGACAAACAACGTCTGTAGCGACCCTTTGCAGGCAGCGGAACCCCCCACCTGGCGACAGG
TGCCTCTGCGGCCAAAAGCCACGTGTATAAGATACACCTGCAAAGGCGGCACAACCCCAGTGCCACGTTG
TGAGTTGGATAGTTGTGGAAAGAGTCAAATGGCTCTCCTCAAGCGTATTCAACAAGGGGCTGAAGGATGC
CCAGAAGGTACCCCATTGTATGGGATCTGATCTGGGGCCTCGGTGCACATGCTTTACATGTGTTTAGTCG
AGGTTAAAAAAACGTCTAGGCCCCCCGAACCACGGGGACGTGGTTTTCCTTTGAAAAACACGATGATAAT
ATGGCCACAACCATGACCGAGTACAAGCCCACGGTGCGCCTCGCCACCCGCGACGACGTCCCCAGGGCCG
TACGCACCCTCGCCGCCGCGTTCGCCGACTACCCCGCCACGCGCCACACCGTCGATCCGGACCGCCACAT
CGAGCGGGTCACCGAGCTGCAAGAACTCTTCCTCACGCGCGTCGGGCTCGACATCGGCAAGGTGTGGGTC
GCGGACGACGGCGCCGCGGTGGCGGTCTGGACCACGCCGGAGAGCGTCGAAGCGGGGGCGGTGTTCGCCG
AGATCGGCCCGCGCATGGCCGAGTTGAGCGGTTCCCGGCTGGCCGCGCAGCAACAGATGGAAGGCCTCCT
GGCGCCGCACCGGCCCAAGGAGCCCGCGTGGTTCCTGGCCACCGTCGGCGTCTCGCCCGACCACCAGGGC
AAGGGTCTGGGCAGCGCCGTCGTGCTCCCCGGAGTGGAGGCGGCCGAGCGCGCCGGGGTGCCCGCCTTCC
TGGAGACCTCCGCGCCCCGCAACCTCCCCTTCTACGAGCGGCTCGGCTTCACCGTCACCGCCGACGTCGA
GGTGCCCGAAGGACCGCGCACCTGGTGCATGACCCGCAAGCCCGGTGCCTGACGCCCGCCCCACGACCCG
CAGCGCCCGACCGAAAGGAGCGCACGACCCCATGCATCGAACAAAAGAAAAGGGGACTGGAAGGGCTAAT
TCACTCCCAACGAAGACAAGATATCATAACTTCGTATAGCATACATTATACGAAGTTATCGGCTAGCTGG
TCCGGACTGTACTGGGTCTCTCTGGTTAGACCAGATCTGAGCCTGGGAGCTCTCTGGCTAACTAGGGAAC
CCACTGCTTAAGCCTCAATAAAGCTTGCCTTGAGTGCTTCAAGTAGTGTGTGCCCGTCTGTTGTGTGACT
CTGGTAACTAGAGATCCCTCAGACCCTTTTAGTCAGTGTGGAAAATCTCTAGCAGGGCCCGTTTAAACCC
GCTGATCAGCCTCGACTGTGCCTTCTAGTTGCCAGCCATCTGTTGTTTGCCCCTCCCCCGTGCCTTCCTT
GACCCTGGAAGGTGCCACTCCCACTGTCCTTTCCTAATAAAATGAGGAAATTGCATCGCATTGTCTGAGT
AGGTGTCATTCTATTCTGGGGGGTGGGGTGGGGCAGGACAGCAAGGGGGAGGATTGGGAAGACAATAGCA
GGCATGCTGGGGATGCGGTGGGCTCTATGGCTTCTGAGGCGGAAAGAACCAGCTGGGGCTCTAGGGGGTA
TCCCC
[124 nt withheld, positions 5886-6009]
C
[91 nt withheld, positions 6011-6101]
A
[49 nt withheld, positions 6103-6151]
CCTTTGACGTTGGAGTCCACGTTCTTT
[37 nt withheld, positions 6179-6215]
ACCCTATCTCGGTCTATTCTTTTGATTTATAAGGGATTTTGCCGATTTCGGCCTATTGGTTAAAAAATGA
GCTGATTTAACAAAAATTTAACGCGAATTAATTCTGTGGAATGTGTGTCAGTTAGGGTGTGGAAAGTCCC
CAGGCTCCCCAGCAGGCAGAAGTATGCAAAGCATGCATCTCAATTAGTCAGCAACCAGGTGTGGAAAGTC
CCCAGGCTCCCCAGCAGGCAGAAGTATGCAAAGCATGCATCTCAATTAGTCAGCAACCATAGTCCCGCCC
CTAACTCCGCCCATCCCGCCCCTAACTCCGCCCAGTTCCGCCCATTCTCCGCCCCATGGCTGACTAATTT
TTTTTATTTATGCAGAGGCCGAGGCCGCCTCTGCCTCTGAGCTATTCCAGAAGTAGTGAGGAGGCTTTTT
TGGAGGCCTAGGCTTTTGCAAAAAGCTCCCGGGAGCTTGTATATCCATTTTCGGATCTGATCAGCACGTG
TTGACAATTAATCATCGGCATAGTATATCGGCATAGTATAATACGACAAGGTGAGGAACTAAACCATGGC
CAAGTTGACCAGTGCCGTTCCGGTGCTCACCGCGCGCGACGTCGCCGGAGCGGTCGAGTTCTGGACCGAC
CGGCTCGGGTTCTCCCGGGACTTCGTGGAGGACGACTTCGCCGGTGTGGTCCGGGACGACGTGACCCTGT
TCATCAGCGCGGTCCAGGACCAGGTGGTGCCGGACAACACCCTGGCCTGGGTGTGGGTGCGCGGCCTGGA
CGAGCTGTACGCCGAGTGGTCGGAGGTCGTGTCCACGAACTTCCGGGACGCCTCCGGGCCGGCCATGACC
GAGATCGGCGAGCAGCCGTGGGGGCGGGAGTTCGCCCTGCGCGACCCGGCCGGCAACTGCGTGCACTTCG
TGGCCGAGGAGCAGGACTGACACGTGCTACGAGATTTCGATTCCACCGCCGCCTTCTATGAAAGGTTGGG
CTTCGGAATCGTTTTCCGGGACGCCGGCTGGATGATCCTCCAGCGCGGGGATCTCATGCTGGAGTTCTTC
GCCCACCCCAACTTGTTTATTGCAGCTTATAATGGTTACAAATAAAGCAATAGCATCACAAATTTCACAA
ATAAAGCATTTTTTTCACTGCATTCTAGTTGTGGTTTGTCCAAACTCATCAATGTATCTTATCATGTCTG
TATACCGTCGACCTCTAGCTAGAGCTTGGCGTAATCATGGTCATAGCTGTTTCCTGTGTGAAATTGTTAT
CCGCTCACAATTCCACACAACATACGAGCCGGAAGCATAAAGTGTAAAGCCTGGGGTGCCTAATGAGTGA
GCTAACTCACATTAATTGCGTTGCGCTCACTGCCCGCTTTCCAGTCGGGAAACCTGTCGTGCCAGCTGCA
TTAATGAATCGGCCAACGCGCGGGGAGAGGCGGTTTGCGTATTGGGCGCTCTTCCGCTTCCTCGCTCACT
GACTCGCTGCGCTCGGTCGTTCGGCTGCGGCGAGCGGTATCAGCTCACTCAAAGGCGGTAATACGGTTAT
CCACAGAATCAGGGGATAACGCAGGAAAGAACATGTGAGCAAAAGGCCAGCAAAAGGCCAGGAACCGTAA
AAAGGCCGCGTTGCTGGCGTTTTTCCATAGGCTCCGCCCCCCTGACGAGCATCACAAAAATCGACGCTCA
AGTCAGAGGTGGCGAAACCCGACAGGACTATAAAGATACCAGGCGTTTCCCCCTGGAAGCTCCCTCGTGC
GCTCTCCTGTTCCGACCCTGCCGCTTACCGGATACCTGTCCGCCTTTCTCCCTTCGGGAAGCGTGGCGCT
TTCTCATAGCTCACGCTGTAGGTATCTCAGTTCGGTGTAGGTCGTTCGCTCCAAGCTGGGCTGTGTGCAC
GAACCCCCCGTTCAGCCCGACCGCTGCGCCTTATCCGGTAACTATCGTCTTGAGTCCAACCCGGTAAGAC
ACGACTTATCGCCACTGGCAGCAGCCACTGGTAACAGGATTAGCAGAGCGAGGTATGTAGGCGGTGCTAC
AGAGTTCTTGAAGTGGTGGCCTAACTACGGCTACACTAGAAGAACAGTATTTGGTATCTGCGCTCTGCTG
AAGCCAGTTACCTTCGGAAAAAGAGTTGGTAGCTCTTGATCCGGCAAACAAACCACCGCTGGTAGCGGTG
GTTTTTTTGTTTGCAAGCAGCAGATTACGCGCAGAAAAAAAGGATCTCAAGAAGATCCTTTGATCTTTTC
TACGGGGTCTGACGCTCAGTGGAACGAAAACTCACGTTAAGGGATTTTGGTCATGAGATTATCAAAAAGG
ATCTTCACCTAGATCCTTTTAAATTAAAAATGAAGTTTTAAATCAATCTAAAGTATATATGAGTAAACTT
GGTCTGACAGTTACCAATGCTTAATCAGTGAGGCACCTATCTCAGCGATCTGTCTATTTCGTTCATCCAT
AGTTGCCTGACTCCCCGTCGTGTAGATAACTACGATACGGGAGGGCTTACCATCTGGCCCCAGTGCTGCA
ATGATACCGCGAGACCCACGCTCACCGGCTCCAGATTTATCAGCAATAAACCAGCCAGCCGGAAGGGCCG
AGCGCAGAAGTGGTCCTGCAACTTTATCCGCCTCCATCCAGTCTATTAATTGTTGCCGGGAAGCTAGAGT
AAGTAGTTCGCCAGTTAATAGTTTGCGCAACGTTGTTGCCATTGCTACAGGCATCGTGGTGTCACGCTCG
TCGTTTGGTATGGCTTCATTCAGCTCCGGTTCCCAACGATCAAGGCGAGTTACATGATCCCCCATGTTGT
GCAAAAAAGCGGTTAGCTCCTTCGGTCCTCCGATCGTTGTCAGAAGTAAGTTGGCCGCAGTGTTATCACT
CATGGTTATGGCAGCACTGCATAATTCTCTTACTGTCATGCCATCCGTAAGATGCTTTTCTGTGACTGGT
GAGTACTCAACCAAGTCATTCTGAGAATAGTGTATGCGGCGACCGAGTTGCTCTTGCCCGGCGTCAATAC
GGGATAATACCGCGCCACATAGCAGAACTTTAAAAGTGCTCATCATTGGAAAACGTTCTTCGGGGCGAAA
ACTCTCAAGGATCTTACCGCTGTTGAGATCCAGTTCGATGTAACCCACTCGTGCACCCAACTGATCTTCA
GCATCTTTTACTTTCACCAGCGTTTCTGGGTGAGCAAAAACAGGAAGGCAAAATGCCGCAAAAAAGGGAA
TAAGGGCGACACGGAAATGTTGAATACTCATACTCTTCCTTTTTCAATATTATTGAAGCATTTATCAGGG
TTATTGTCTCATGAGCGGATACATATTTGAATGTAT
Features (pLannotate 1.2.2; 32 found; start..end, strand, type, name):
     89..141     -  misc_feature   bom (fragment): basis of mobility region from pBR322
    296..675     +  enhancer       CMV enhancer: human cytomegalovirus immediate early enhancer
    676..875     +  promoter       CMV promoter: human cytomegalovirus (CMV) immediate early promoter
    893..1073    +  LTR            5' LTR (truncated): truncated 5' long terminal repeat (LTR) from HIV-1
   1120..1245    +  misc_feature   HIV-1 Ψ: packaging signal of human immunodeficiency virus type 1
   1229..1592    +  CDS            HIV-1 gag (fragment): gag protein from human immunodeficiency virus 1; gag
   1738..1971    +  misc_feature   RRE: The Rev response element (RRE) of HIV-1 allows for Rev-dependent mRNA export from the nucleus to the cytoplasm.
   2348..2448    +  CDS            Rev (fragment): human immunodeficiency virus 1 (HIV-1) Rev protein; rev; enhances nuclear export of unspliced and incompletely spliced viral mRNAs
   2498..2615    +  misc_feature   cPPT/CTS: central polypurine tract and central termination sequence of HIV-1
   2678..2744    +  CDS            small t antigen (fragment): SV40 (simian virus 40) small t antigen
   2751..3929    +  promoter       EF-1α promoter: strong constitutive promoter for human elongation factor EF-1α
   3946..3964    +  promoter       T7 promoter: promoter for bacteriophage T7 RNA polymerase
   4157..4619    +  misc_feature   IRES: internal ribosome entry site (IRES) of the encephalomyocarditis virus (EMCV)
   4633..5232    +  CDS            PuroR: puromycin N-acetyltransferase; pac from Streptomyces alboniger; confers resistance to puromycin
   5308..5342    +  LTR            3' LTR (ΔU3) (fragment): self-inactivating 3' long terminal repeat (LTR) from HIV-1
   5346..5379    +  protein_bind   loxP: Cre-mediated recombination occurs in the 8-bp core sequence (GCATACAT). Cre recombinase
   5404..5584    +  LTR            5' LTR (truncated): truncated 5' long terminal repeat (LTR) from HIV-1
   5616..5840    +  polyA_signal   bGH poly(A) signal: bovine growth hormone polyadenylation signal
   5844..5865    +  promoter       SV40 promoter (fragment): SV40 enhancer and early promoter
   5886..6314    +  rep_origin     f1 ori (sequence partly withheld): f1 bacteriophage origin of replication; arrow indicates direction of (+) strand synthesis
   6328..6657    +  promoter       SV40 promoter: SV40 enhancer and early promoter
   6705..6752    +  promoter       EM7 promoter: synthetic bacterial promoter&nbsp
   6771..7145    +  CDS            BleoR: antibiotic-binding protein; Sh ble from Streptoalloteichus hindustanus; confers resistance to bleomycin, phleomycin, and Zeocin™
   7155..7280    +  CDS            ble (fragment): BLE_KLEPN - Experimental evidence at protein level: Swiss-Prot protein existence level 1. Binding protein with a strong affinity to the bleomycin family of antibiotics. Binds to CL990; an antimitotic-antibiotic compound. From Klebsiella pneumoniae.
   7275..7396    +  polyA_signal   SV40 poly(A) signal: SV40 polyadenylation signal
   7469..7485    -  protein_bind   lac operator: The lac repressor binds to the lac operator to inhibit transcription in E. coli. This inhibition can be relieved by adding lactose or isopropyl-β-D-thiogalactopyranoside (IPTG). lac repressor encoded by lacI
   7493..7523    -  promoter       lac promoter: promoter for the E. coli lac operon
   7538..7559    -  protein_bind   CAP binding site: CAP binding activates transcription in the presence of cAMP. E. coli catabolite activator protein
   7572..7664    -  CDS            lacI (fragment): lac repressor; lacI; The lac repressor binds to the lac operator to inhibit transcription in E. coli. This inhibition can be relieved by adding lactose or isopropyl-β-D-thiogalactopyranoside (IPTG).
   7847..8435    -  rep_origin     ori: high-copy-number ColE1/pMB1/pBR322/pUC origin of replication
   8606..9466    -  CDS            AmpR: β-lactamase; bla; confers resistance to ampicillin, carbenicillin, and related antibiotics
   9467..30      -  promoter       AmpR promoter (across the origin): bla
