[The description below was written by a language model from this plasmid's Addgene catalogue record and pLannotate feature annotations shown in this document.]
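Description:
pEPIP_Peptide_Cloning_Vector is an empty lentiviral backbone, derived from pEGIP, intended for overexpressing proteins or peptides in mammalian cells. In bacteria it is maintained through a high-copy ColE1/pUC-type origin with ampicillin selection (AmpR under its own promoter). An f1 origin is also present. The viral genome is laid out in third-generation style. A CMV enhancer/promoter drives a truncated HIV-1 5' LTR, followed by the Ψ packaging signal with a partial gag sequence, the Rev response element for Rev-dependent nuclear export, and the cPPT/CTS. At the downstream end, the self-inactivating ΔU3 3' LTR carries an embedded loxP site and is followed by a bGH polyadenylation signal.

The expression cassette uses the constitutive human EF-1α promoter, with a short T7 promoter just downstream. An unannotated gap of roughly 190 nt lies between the T7 promoter and an EMCV IRES, and this is presumably where inserts are placed. The record lists Gibson assembly as the cloning method but does not describe the cloning site itself. The IRES links the inserted coding sequence to puromycin N-acetyltransferase on a single bicistronic transcript, so puromycin selection of transduced cells enriches for those that also express the insert. Outside the LTRs, the backbone contains an SV40 promoter/EM7 promoter–BleoR cassette with an SV40 poly(A) signal, which could confer Zeocin resistance in mammalian or bacterial cells, although the catalogue lists only puromycin as the selectable marker. No WPRE is annotated.

The associated publication concerns peptide-tiling screens of cancer driver genes, which suggests the vector is used for cloning individual or pooled peptide-coding fragments for lentiviral delivery and stable overexpression.
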