Addgene plasmid #172110: pEPIP_Peptide_Cloning_Vector
Purpose: (Empty Backbone) Lentiviral plasmid for protein / peptide overexpression
Depositing lab: Prashant Mali. Depositing organization: University of California, San Diego (UCSD). Publication: Peptide-tiling screens of cancer drivers reveal oncogenic protein domains and associated peptide inhibitors. Ford KM, Panwala R, Chen DH, Portell A, Palmer N, Mali P. Cell Syst. 2021 Jul 21;12(7):716-732.e7. doi: 10.1016/j.cels.2021.05.002. Epub 2021 May 28. PubMed 34051140.
Backbone
  Vector backbone: pEGIP
  Vector type: Lentiviral
  Promoter: Ef1-alpha
  Selectable markers: Puromycin
Growth in bacteria
  Bacterial resistance: Ampicillin, 100 μg/mL
  Growth temperature: 37°C
  Growth strain: NEB Stable
  Copy number: Unknown
Gene/Insert
  Cloning method: Gibson Cloning
Terms and licenses: Academic/Nonprofit Terms; Industry Terms: Not Available to Industry
How to cite: pEPIP_Peptide_Cloning_Vector was a gift from Prashant Mali (Addgene plasmid # 172110 ; http://n2t.net/addgene:172110 ; RRID:Addgene_172110)
